>Addgene plasmid #209068 | pENTR223-CMV-Cre-U6-sgNotch1#1-U6-sgRb1-U6-sgTrp53-U6-sgRbl2 | addgene full sequence | sequence record 412279 | Addgene NGS Result
CAGCTGGCACGACAGGTTTCCCGACTGGAAAGCGGGCAGTGAGCGCAACGCAATTAATACGCGTACCGCT
AGCCAGGAAGAGTTTGTAGAAACGCAAAAAGGCCATCCGTCAGGATGGCCTTCTGCTTAGTTTGATGCCT
GGCAGTTTATGGCGGGCGTCCTGCCCGCCACCCTCCGGGCCGTTGCTTCACAACGTTCAAATCCGCTCCC
GGCGGATTTGTCCTACTCAGGAGAGCGTTCACCGACAAACAACAGATAAAACGAAAGGCCCAGTCTTCCG
ACTGAGCCTTTCGTTTTATTTGATGCCTGGCAGTTCCCTACTCTCGCGTTAACGCTAGCATGGATGTTTT
CCCAGTCACGACGTTGTAAAACGACGGCCAGTCTTAAGCTCGGGCCCCAAATAATGATTTTATTTTGACT
GATAGTGACCTGTTCGTTGCAACAAATTGATGAGCAATGCTTTTTTATAATGCCAACTTTGTACAAAAAA
GCAGGCTACACAAAAAACCAACACACAGATCTAATGAAAATAAAGATCTTTTATTAGCGCTTTAAGCGTA
ATCTGGAACATCGTATGGGTAGTCACCATCTTCGAGCAGTCTCACCATGGCCCCGGTTTCAGAGTCAAGA
TTGCGGATATAGTTCATAACGATGTTCACATTTGTCCAACCTCCAGCTTGCATAATCTCTGGTATGGAGA
CTCCTGCCCGCGCCATGTCTCGTGCGGCCCCCACCCTAGCAGAATGACCTGACCAGGCGAGATACCTCTG
GCCACTGTCATCCTTGGCTCCGTATATGAGTCGGTGGGTTGCCTCAAAGATCCCTTCAAGGGCCCGTGTA
CTCAATTGGCTGGTGGCAGAGGGCGCGGCGACTCCGTTTTTTCTCACTCGACAGAACAAGTAATTATTAG
GGTCGTCAGCCACGCCGGACACTGAGATCCATCTTTCCACCAGCTTCGTTACGCCCAGGGACAAGGCCTT
TTCAACGCCAGCGGTGCTGACCAATGTCTTTGTGCGTCCAATATGAATAAGCATCCGGCCGCCGTCCGTT
CGACTGATGTCTTTCACTCTGATCCGGGCGATCTCAGCTATGCGCAGAAGTGTGTTATATGCAATTCCCA
GAAATGCGAGGTTCCTGATGTCCTGGCACCGATCGCTGTTCTCCATCAGGGATCTGACCTGGTCGAAATC
AGTCCGCTCAAAAGCGAGAGCCTGCTTAGCCCTCTCACCCGCATCTACGTTTTCCTTTCTAATTCTCCTC
ATAACAAGGGAGACTGCGTTTGAATCGCTAGGCCGGGGGAGCCCGCTGCGTCGATGCAGCATATTCAGTT
GGCCCAAGTGCTGCTGGATAGTCTTGACAGCCAGCCCTCTTGCCTGGAGATACAGCAGGTAATCGCGCAC
GTCCTCCGGCTCGGCGGGGAACCATTTGCGATTGTTCAGCTTACACCAGGCTGCCCAGGATCGGCACACG
CTAAGCAGCATTTTCCAGGTGTGTTCAGAAAACGCCTGTCTATCCCTAAACATATCCATGAGATTTTTCC
TGACCTCATCGCTAGTGGCATCTACTGGCAGCGCAGGGAGGTTCTGGTGAACAGTCAGGAGATTGGACAC
CTTCCTCTTCTTCTTGGGCATTGACGGTTCATAAACCAGCTCTGCTTATATAGACCTCCCACCGTACACG
CCTACCGCCCATTTGCGTCAATGGGGCGGAGTTGTTACGACATTTTGGAAAGTCCCGTTGATTTTGGTGC
CAAAACAAACTCCCATTGACGTCAATGGGGTGGAGACTTGGAAATCCCCGTGAGTCAAACCGCTATCCAC
GCCCATTGATGTACTGCCAAAACCGCATCACCATGGTAATAGCGATGACTAATACGTAGATGTACTGCCA
AGTAGGAAAGTCCCATAAGGTCATGTACTGGGCATAATGCCAGGCGGGCCATTTACCGTCATTGACGTCA
ATAGGGGGCGTACTTGGCATATGATACACTTGATGTACTGCCAAGTGGGCAGTTTACCGTAAATACTCCA
CCCATTGACGTCAATGGAAAGTCCCTATTGGCGTTACTATGGGAACATACGTCATTATTGACGTCAATGG
GCGGGGGTCGTTGGGCGGTCAGCCAGGCGGGCCATTTACCGTAAGTTATGTAACGCGGAACTCCATATAT
GGGCTATGAACTAATGACCCCGTAATTGATTACTACAACTTTGTATACAAAAGTTGTGGTTATTTTGGAT
CCACCGGTATCGATGAATTCAAGCTTGGTACCGTCGACGATCCAGTTTGGTTCGTTAAGGTACCGAGGGC
CTATTTCCCATGATTCCTTCATATTTGCATATACGATACAAGGCTGTTAGAGAGATAATTAGAATTAATT
TGACTGTAAACACAAAGATATTAGTACAAAATACGTGACGTAGAAAGTAATAATTTCTTGGGTAGTTTGC
AGTTTTAAAATTATGTTTTAAAATGGACTATCATATGCTTACCGTAACTTGAAAGTATTTCGATTTCTTG
GCTTTATATATCTTGTGGAAAGGACGAAACACCGCGAGCGCGGGCAGCAGCGTTGTTTTAGAGCTAGAAA
TAGCAAGTTAAAATAAGGCTAGTCCGTTATCAACTTGAAAAAGTGGCACCGAGTCGGTGCTTTTTTGAAT
TCGCTAGCTGAGGGCCTATTTCCCATGATTCCTTCATATTTGCATATACGATACAAGGCTGTTAGAGAGA
TAATTAGAATTAATTTGACTGTAAACACAAAGATATTAGTACAAAATACGTGACGTAGAAAGTAATAATT
TCTTGGGTAGTTTGCAGTTTTAAAATTATGTTTTAAAATGGACTATCATATGCTTACCGTAACTTGAAAG
TATTTCGATTTCTTGGCTTTATATATCTTGTGGAAAGGACGAAACACCGCAACTAGAAAATGATACGGTT
TTAGAGCTAGAAATAGCAAGTTAAAATAAGGCTAGTCCGTTATCAACTTGAAAAAGTGGCACCGAGTCGG
TGCTTTTTTGAATTCGAGCTCCCGCGGTCTAGACCCGGGACTAGTAGATCTCTCGAGACACCCAACTTTT
CTATACAAAGTTGTTTCCCATGATTCCTTCATATTTGCATATACGATACAAGGCTGTTAGAGAGATAATT
AGAATTAATTTGACTGTAAACACAAAGATATTAGTACAAAATACGTGACGTAGAAAGTAATAATTTCTTG
GGTAGTTTGCAGTTTTAAAATTATGTTTTAAAATGGACTATCATATGCTTACCGTAACTTGAAAGTATTT
CGATTTCTTGGCTTTATATATCTTGTGGAAAGGACGAAACACCGGTGTAATAGCTCCTGCATGGGTTTTA
GAGCTAGAAATAGCAAGTTAAAATAAGGCTAGTCCGTTATCAACTTGAAAAAGTGGCACCGAGTCGGTGC
TTTTTTGAATTCTAGATCTTGAGACAAATGGCAGTATTCATCCACAACAACTTTGTATAATAAAGTTGTT
TCCCATGATTCCTTCATATTTGCATATACGATACAAGGCTGTTAGAGAGATAATTAGAATTAATTTGACT
GTAAACACAAAGATATTAGTACAAAATACGTGACGTAGAAAGTAATAATTTCTTGGGTAGTTTGCAGTTT
TAAAATTATGTTTTAAAATGGACTATCATATGCTTACCGTAACTTGAAAGTATTTCGATTTCTTGGCTTT
ATATATCTTGTGGAAAGGACGAAACACCGAGGAGGATGGCGACGCCGGTTTTAGAGCTAGAAATAGCAAG
TTAAAATAAGGCTAGTCCGTTATCAACTTGAAAAAGTGGCACCGAGTCGGTGCTTTTTTGAATTCTAGAT
CTTGAGACAAATGGCAGTATTCATCCACACCCAGCTTTCTTGTACAAAGTTGGCATTATAAGAAAGCATT
GCTTATCAATTTGTTGCAACGAACAGGTCACTATCAGTCAAAATAAAATCATTATTTGCCATCCAGCTGA
TATCCCCTATAGTGAGTCGTATTACATGGTCATAGCTGTTTCCTGGCAGCTCTGGCCCGTGTCTCAAAAT
CTCTGATGTTACATTGCACAAGATAAAAATATATCATCATGCCTCCTCTAGACCAGCCAGGACAGAAATG
CCTCGACTTCGCTGCTACCCAAGGTTGCCGGGTGACGCACACCGTGGAAACGGATGAAGGCACGAACCCA
GTGGACATAAGCCTGTTCGGTTCGTAAGCTGTAATGCAAGTAGCGTATGCGCTCACGCAACTGGTCCAGA
ACCTTGACCGAACGCAGCGGTGGTAACGGCGCAGTGGCGGTTTTCATGGCTTGTTATGACTGTTTTTTTG
GGGTACAGTCTATGCCTCGGGCATCCAAGCAGCAAGCGCGTTACGCCGTGGGTCGATGTTTGATGTTATG
GAGCAGCAACGATGTTACGCAGCAGGGCAGTCGCCCTAAAACAAAGTTAAACATTATGAGGGAAGCGGTG
ATCGCCGAAGTATCGACTCAACTATCAGAGGTAGTTGGCGTCATCGAGCGCCATCTCGAACCGACGTTGC
TGGCCGTACATTTGTACGGCTCCGCAGTGGATGGCGGCCTGAAGCCACACAGTGATATTGATTTGCTGGT
TACGGTGACCGTAAGGCTTGATGAAACAACGCGGCGAGCTTTGATCAACGACCTTTTGGAAACTTCGGCT
TCCCCTGGAGAGAGCGAGATTCTCCGCGCTGTAGAAGTCACCATTGTTGTGCACGACGACATCATTCCGT
GGCGTTATCCAGCTAAGCGCGAACTGCAATTTGGAGAATGGCAGCGCAATGACATTCTTGCAGGTATCTT
CGAGCCAGCCACGATCGACATTGATCTGGCTATCTTGCTGACAAAAGCAAGAGAACATAGCGTTGCCTTG
GTAGGTCCAGCGGCGGAGGAACTCTTTGATCCGGTTCCTGAACAGGATCTATTTGAGGCGCTAAATGAAA
CCTTAACGCTATGGAACTCGCCGCCCGACTGGGCTGGCGATGAGCGAAATGTAGTGCTTACGTTGTCCCG
CATTTGGTACAGCGCAGTAACCGGCAAAATCGCGCCGAAGGATGTCGCTGCCGACTGGGCAATGGAGCGC
CTGCCGGCCCAGTATCAGCCCGTCATACTTGAAGCTAGACAGGCTTATCTTGGACAAGAAGAAGATCGCT
TGGCCTCGCGCGCAGATCAGTTGGAAGAATTTGTCCACTACGTGAAAGGCGAGATCACCAAGGTAGTCGG
CAAATAACCCTCGAGCCACCCATGACCAAAATCCCTTAACGTGAGTTACGCGTCGTTCCACTGAGCGTCA
GACCCCGTAGAAAAGATCAAAGGATCTTCTTGAGATCCTTTTTTTCTGCGCGTAATCTGCTGCTTGCAAA
CAAAAAAACCACCGCTACCAGCGGTGGTTTGTTTGCCGGATCAAGAGCTACCAACTCTTTTTCCGAAGGT
AACTGGCTTCAGCAGAGCGCAGATACCAAATACTGTTCTTCTAGTGTAGCCGTAGTTAGGCCACCACTTC
AAGAACTCTGTAGCACCGCCTACATACCTCGCTCTGCTAATCCTGTTACCAGTGGCTGCTGCCAGTGGCG
ATAAGTCGTGTCTTACCGGGTTGGACTCAAGACGATAGTTACCGGATAAGGCGCAGCGGTCGGGCTGAAC
GGGGGGTTCGTGCACACAGCCCAGCTTGGAGCGAACGACCTACACCGAACTGAGATACCTACAGCGTGAG
CTATGAGAAAGCGCCACGCTTCCCGAAGGGAGAAAGGCGGACAGGTATCCGGTAAGCGGCAGGGTCGGAA
CAGGAGAGCGCACGAGGGAGCTTCCAGGGGGAAACGCCTGGTATCTTTATAGTCCTGTCGGGTTTCGCCA
CCTCTGACTTGAGCGTCGATTTTTGTGATGCTCGTCAGGGGGGCGGAGCCTATGGAAAAACGCCAGCAAC
GCGGCCTTTTTACGGTTCCTGGCCTTTTGCTGGCCTTTTGCTCACATGTTCTTTCCTGCGTTATCCCCTG
ATTCTGTGGATAACCGTATTACCGCCTTTGAGTGAGCTGATACCGCTCGCCGCAGCCGAACGACCGAGCG
CAGCGAGTCAGTGAGCGAGGAAGCGGAAGAGCGCCCAATACGCAAACCGCCTCTCCCCGCGCGTTGGCCG
ATTCATTAATG
Features (pLannotate 1.2.2; 27 found; start..end, strand, type, name):
     97..124     -  terminator     rrnB T2 terminator: transcription terminator T2 from the E. coli rrnB gene
    256..299     +  terminator     rrnB T1 terminator: Escherichia coli rrnB; transcription terminator T1 from the E. coli rrnB gene
    346..382     -  CDS            lacZα (fragment): LacZα fragment of β-galactosidase; lacZ fragment
    398..497     +  protein_bind   attL1: mutant version of attL; recombination site for the Gateway® LR reaction LR Clonase™
    498..545     -  polyA_signal   poly(A) signal: synthetic polyadenylation signal
    553..581     -  CDS            3xHA (fragment): three tandem HA epitope tags
    582..1607    -  CDS            cre: RECR_BPP1 - Experimental evidence at protein level: Swiss-Prot protein existence level 1. Catalyzes site-specific recombination between two 34-base- pair LOXP sites. Its role is to maintain the phage genome as a monomeric unit-copy plasmid in the lysogenic state. From Escherichia phage P1 (Bacteriophage P1).
   1648..1851    -  promoter       CMV promoter: human cytomegalovirus (CMV) immediate early promoter
   1852..2155    -  enhancer       CMV enhancer: human cytomegalovirus immediate early enhancer
   2206..2226    +  protein_bind   attB5: mutant version of attB; core recombination site for the Gateway® BP reaction BP Clonase™
   2305..2545    +  promoter       U6 promoter: RNA polymerase III promoter for human U6 snRNA
   2575..2650    +  misc_RNA       gRNA scaffold: guide RNA scaffold for the Streptococcus pyogenes CRISPR/Cas9 system
   2670..2910    +  promoter       U6 promoter: RNA polymerase III promoter for human U6 snRNA
   2938..3013    +  misc_RNA       gRNA scaffold: guide RNA scaffold for the Streptococcus pyogenes CRISPR/Cas9 system
   3073..3093    -  protein_bind   attB4: mutant version of attB; core recombination site for the Gateway® BP reaction BP Clonase™
   3094..3325    +  promoter       U6 promoter: RNA polymerase III promoter for human U6 snRNA
   3355..3430    +  misc_RNA       gRNA scaffold: guide RNA scaffold for the Streptococcus pyogenes CRISPR/Cas9 system
   3478..3498    +  protein_bind   attB3: mutant version of attB; core recombination site for the Gateway® BP reaction BP Clonase™
   3499..3730    +  promoter       U6 promoter: RNA polymerase III promoter for human U6 snRNA
   3758..3833    +  misc_RNA       gRNA scaffold: guide RNA scaffold for the Streptococcus pyogenes CRISPR/Cas9 system
   3879..3978    -  protein_bind   attL2: mutant version of attL; recombination site for the Gateway® LR reaction LR Clonase™
   3996..4014    -  promoter       T7 promoter: promoter for bacteriophage T7 RNA polymerase
   4204..4227    +  promoter       Pc promoter (fragment): intI1 (promoter lies within the coding sequence); class 1 integron promoter
   4403..4459    +  CDS            GmR (fragment): gentamycin acetyltransferase; aacC1; confers resistance to gentamycin
   4466..5257    +  CDS            SmR: aminoglycoside adenylyltransferase (Murphy, 1985); aadA; confers resistance to spectinomycin and streptomycin
   5350..5938    +  rep_origin     ori: high-copy-number ColE1/pMB1/pBR322/pUC origin of replication
   6121..42      +  CDS            lacI (fragment) (across the origin): lac repressor; lacI; The lac repressor binds to the lac operator to inhibit transcription in E. coli. This inhibition can be relieved by adding lactose or isopropyl-β-D-thiogalactopyranoside (IPTG).
