[The description below was written by a language model from this plasmid's Addgene catalogue record and pLannotate feature annotations shown in this document.]
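Description:
pENTR223-CMV-Cre-U6-sgNotch1#1-U6-sgRb1-U6-sgTrp53-U6-sgRbl2 is a Gateway entry clone built on the pDONR223 backbone. It is meant to be recombined by an LR reaction into a destination vector rather than used directly for delivery. It replicates in E. coli from a high-copy ColE1/pUC-type origin and is selected with spectinomycin through the aadA (SmR) gene. rrnB T1 and T2 terminators sit upstream of the cloning region and help insulate it from read-through transcription. Short lacZα, lacI and gentamicin-resistance fragments in the annotation are backbone remnants. The catalogue lists a total size of 6,119 bp, while the sequenced record is 6,171 nt.

The transferable cargo lies between attL1 and attL2. At one end, in reverse orientation relative to the guide cassettes, the CMV enhancer and promoter drive Cre recombinase. Cre is followed by a partial match to an HA epitope tag and a synthetic polyadenylation signal. The rest of the cargo is four tandem cassettes, each pairing a human U6 Pol III promoter with a Streptococcus pyogenes Cas9 guide RNA scaffold. According to the record, these express sgRNAs against mouse Notch1, Rb1, Trp53 and Rbl2. The attB5, attB4 and attB3 core sites between modules suggest the array was assembled by multisite Gateway recombination, and the listed Esp3I sites were used for cloning, presumably of the guide.

No Cas9 is encoded, so the nuclease must come from elsewhere. The record does not name the source or the destination vector. One plausible design is that Cre activates a Cre-dependent allele such as Cas9 in the target cells, although this is not stated. The associated publication concerns NOTCH loss and plasticity in small cell lung cancer, consistent with combined knockout of these tumour suppressors for mouse tumour modelling.
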