Addgene plasmid #209068: pENTR223-CMV-Cre-U6-sgNotch1#1-U6-sgRb1-U6-sgTrp53-U6-sgRbl2
Purpose: Entry vector that encodes sgRNAs against mouse Notch1, Rb1, Trp53, Rbl2, and CMV Cre recombinase.
Depositing lab: Matthew Oser. Depositing organization: Dana-Farber Cancer Institute. Publication: Plasticity in the Absence of NOTCH Uncovers a RUNX2-Dependent Pathway in Small Cell Lung Cancer. Hong D, Knelson EH, Li Y, Durmaz YT, Gao W, Walton E, Vajdi A, Thai T, Sticco-Ivins M, Sabet AH, Jones KL, Schinzel AC, Bronson RT, Nguyen QD, Tolstorukov MY, Vivero M, Signoretti S, Barbie DA, Oser MG. Cancer Res. 2022 Jan 15;82(2):248-263. doi: 10.1158/0008-5472.CAN-21-1991. Epub 2021 Nov 22. PubMed 34810201.
Backbone
  Vector backbone: pDONR223
  Backbone manufacturer: Invitrogen
  Backbone size w/o insert (bp): 5005
  Total vector size (bp): 6119
  Vector type: Gateway vector to be used for LR reaction
Growth in bacteria
  Bacterial resistance: Spectinomycin, 50 μg/mL
  Growth temperature: 30°C
  Growth strain: NEB Stable
  Copy number: Unknown
Gene/Insert
  Gene/Insert name: sgRNAs targeting Notch1, Rb1, Trp53, Rbl2 and Cre recombinase
  gRNA/shRNA sequence: CACCGCGAGCGCGGGCAGCAGCGTT
  Species: M. musculus (mouse)
  Promoter: U6
  Cloning method: Restriction Enzyme; 5′ cloning site Esp3i (unknown if destroyed); 3′ cloning site Esp3i (unknown if destroyed)
  Sequencing primers: 5′ M13F; 3′ M13R
Terms and licenses: Academic/Nonprofit Terms; Industry Terms: Not Available to Industry
How to cite: pENTR223-CMV-Cre-U6-sgNotch1#1-U6-sgRb1-U6-sgTrp53-U6-sgRbl2 was a gift from Matthew Oser (Addgene plasmid # 209068 ; http://n2t.net/addgene:209068 ; RRID:Addgene_209068)
